Addgene plasmid #126304: pGWB14-LYX086
Purpose: With a Nicotiana benthamiana transcription factor in PGWB14 backbone, for Agrobacterium mediated transient or stable expression corresponding transcription factor fused with a C-terminal HA tag.
Depositing lab: Silin Zhong. Depositing organization: Chinese University of Hong Kong.
Backbone
  Vector backbone: pGWB14
  Vector type: Plant Expression
  Selectable markers: Hygromycin
Growth in bacteria
  Bacterial resistance: Kanamycin, 50 μg/mL
  Growth temperature: 37°C
  Growth strain: DH5alpha
  Copy number: Low Copy
Gene/Insert
  Gene/Insert name: Niben101Scf01999g03013.1
  Species: Nicotiana benthamiana
  Promoter: CaMV 35S
  Tag / fusion protein: HA (C terminal on insert)
  Cloning method: Gibson Cloning
Terms and licenses: Academic/Nonprofit Terms; Industry Terms: Not Available to Industry
How to cite: pGWB14-LYX086 was a gift from Silin Zhong (Addgene plasmid # 126304 ; http://n2t.net/addgene:126304 ; RRID:Addgene_126304)
