[The description below was written by a language model from this plasmid's Addgene catalogue record and pLannotate feature annotations shown in this document.]
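Description:
pGWB14-LYX086 is a plant expression binary vector built on the Gateway-derived pGWB14 backbone, intended for Agrobacterium-mediated transient or stable transformation. It is a large (about 15.4 kb), low-copy plasmid that replicates through the broad-host-range IncP system (oriV with the trans-acting replication protein trfA), which allows maintenance in both E. coli and Agrobacterium. It also carries oriT and traJ for conjugal mobilisation. Bacterial selection is by kanamycin (aphA-3 type KanR). The backbone additionally contains an IS1 element and assorted remnants of tetracycline resistance, streptothricin acetyltransferase and kla genes that appear to be non-functional fragments.

Between the nopaline-type right and left T-DNA borders lie three CaMV 35S-driven cassettes. The main payload is the Nicotiana benthamiana transcription factor gene model Niben101Scf01999g03013.1, inserted by Gibson cloning and flanked by attB1 and attB2 sites. It is fused at its C-terminus to a 3xHA epitope tag and terminated by the NOS terminator. The annotation tool matched part of this coding region to Arabidopsis MYBC1, suggesting a MYB-related factor, though the record does not name the family. A second cassette expresses the tomato bushy stunt virus P19 protein with a CaMV poly(A) signal. P19 sequesters siRNAs and suppresses post-transcriptional gene silencing, which typically boosts expression in agroinfiltrated leaves. This cassette is not mentioned in the catalogue fields but is present in the sequenced plasmid. The third cassette, in reverse orientation, provides hygromycin resistance for selecting stable plant transformants. The HA tag allows antibody-based detection or immunoprecipitation of the expressed transcription factor.
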