Features (pLannotate 1.2.2; 36 found; start..end, strand, type, name):
      3..89      -  CDS            traI (fragment): TRAI6_ECOLX - Experimental evidence at protein level: Swiss-Prot protein existence level 1. The initiation process of transfer DNA synthesis requires the interaction of at least three plasmid-specific components (TraH, I, and J) at the transfer origin resulting in the assembly of a specialised nucleoprotein complex - the relaxosome. Site- and strand-specific cleavage at the transfer origin is dependent on TraI and TraJ. From Escherichia coli.
    127..498     -  CDS            traJ: oriT-recognizing protein; traJ
    531..640     -  oriT           oriT: incP origin of transfer
    772..962     +  rep_origin     ori (fragment): high-copy-number ColE1/pMB1/pBR322/pUC origin of replication
   1321..1971    -  CDS            TetR: tetracycline resistance regulatory protein; tetR
   2077..2326    +  CDS            TcR (fragment): tetracycline efflux protein; tetA; confers resistance to tetracycline
   2436..2460    -  misc_feature   RB T-DNA repeat: right border repeat from nopaline C58 T-DNA
   2490..2508    +  misc_feature   MCS (fragment): pUC18/19 multiple cloning site
   2559..2904    +  promoter       CaMV 35S promoter: strong constitutive promoter from cauliflower mosaic virus
   2856..2902    +  promoter       minimal CaMV 35S promoter: minimal 35S promoter from cauliflower mosaic virus
   2914..2932    -  misc_feature   MCS (fragment): pUC18/19 multiple cloning site
   2943..3458    +  CDS            P19_TBSVC: Experimental evidence at protein level: Swiss-Prot protein existence level 1. Acts as a suppressor of RNA-mediated gene silencing, also known as post-transcriptional gene silencing (PTGS), a mechanism of plant viral defense that limits the accumulation of viral RNAs. Binds to short interfering RNAs (siRNAs) with high affinity. Acts as a molecular caliper to specifically select siRNAs based on the length of the duplex region of the RNA (By similarity). From Tomato bushy stunt virus (strain Cherry) (TBSV).
   3531..3707    +  polyA_signal   CaMV poly(A) signal: cauliflower mosaic virus polyadenylation signal
   4210..4551    +  promoter       CaMV 35S promoter: strong constitutive promoter from cauliflower mosaic virus
   4577..4601    +  protein_bind   attB1: mutant version of attB; recombination site for the Gateway® BP reaction BP Clonase™
   4617..5195    +  CDS            MYBC1 (fragment): MYBC1_ARATH - Also known as MTF1
   5524..5548    -  protein_bind   attB2: mutant version of attB; recombination site for the Gateway® BP reaction BP Clonase™
   5577..5666    +  CDS            3xHA: three tandem HA epitope tags
   5700..5952    +  terminator     NOS terminator: nopaline synthase terminator and poly(A) signal
   6381..6633    -  terminator     NOS terminator: nopaline synthase terminator and poly(A) signal
   6657..7085    -  CDS            nos (fragment): DHNO_AGRT7 - Protein inferred from homology: Swiss-Prot protein existence level 3. From Agrobacterium tumefaciens (strain T37).
   7101..8126    -  CDS            HygR: aminoglycoside phosphotransferase from E. coli; aph(4)-Ia; confers resistance to hygromycin
   8136..8480    -  promoter       CaMV 35S promoter: strong constitutive promoter from cauliflower mosaic virus
   8137..8183    -  promoter       minimal CaMV 35S promoter: minimal 35S promoter from cauliflower mosaic virus
   8618..8773    +  CDS            lacZα (fragment) (sequence partly withheld): LacZα fragment of β-galactosidase; lacZ fragment
   8771..9071    +  rep_origin     M13 ori (fragment) (sequence partly withheld): M13 bacteriophage origin of replication; arrow indicates direction of (+) strand synthesis
   9072..9202    +  CDS            lacI (fragment): lac repressor; lacI; The lac repressor binds to the lac operator to inhibit transcription in E. coli. This inhibition can be relieved by adding lactose or isopropyl-β-D-thiogalactopyranoside (IPTG).
   9256..9280    -  misc_feature   LB T-DNA repeat: left border repeat from nopaline C58 T-DNA
  10737..10856   -  CDS            tetR (fragment): TETR1_ECOLX - Experimental evidence at protein level: Swiss-Prot protein existence level 1. TetR is the repressor of the tetracycline resistance element; its N-terminal region forms a helix-turn-helix structure and binds DNA. Binding of tetracycline to TetR reduces the repressor affinity for the tetracycline resistance gene (tetA) promoter operator sites. From Escherichia coli.
  10876..12024   -  CDS            trfA: trans-acting replication protein that binds to and activates oriV
  12323..13117   -  CDS            KanR: aminoglycoside phosphotransferase; aphA-3; confers resistance to kanamycin
  13309..14076   +  mobile_element IS1: prokaryotic transposable element IS1
  14085..14234   -  CDS            satA (fragment): STA_BACSU - Also known as yyaR. Experimental evidence at protein level: Swiss-Prot protein existence level 1. Involved in resistance to streptothricin, a broad-spectrum antibiotic produced by streptomycetes. Detoxifies streptothricin via acetylation of the beta amino group of the first beta-lysyl moiety of streptothricin. From Bacillus subtilis (strain 168).
  14233..14427   -  CDS            satA (fragment): STA_BACSU - Also known as yyaR. Experimental evidence at protein level: Swiss-Prot protein existence level 1. Involved in resistance to streptothricin, a broad-spectrum antibiotic produced by streptomycetes. Detoxifies streptothricin via acetylation of the beta amino group of the first beta-lysyl moiety of streptothricin. From Bacillus subtilis (strain 168).
  14430..14705   -  CDS            klaC (fragment): KLAC_ECOLX - Also known as telB. Protein predicted: Swiss-Prot protein existence level 4. Belongs to the kla operon, which is associated with cryptic tellurite resistance, and IncW plasmid fertility inhibition. From Escherichia coli.
  14769..15400   -  rep_origin     oriV: incP origin of replication
>Addgene plasmid #126304 | pGWB14-LYX086 | addgene full sequence | sequence record 246965 | Addgene NGS Result
TCGGTCTTGCCTTGCTCGTCGGTGATGTACTTCACCAGCTCCGCGAAGTCGCTCTTCTTGATGGAGCGCA
TGGGGACGTGCTTGGCAATCACGCGCACCCCCCGGCCGTTTTAGCGGCTAAAAAAGTCATGGCTCTGCCC
TCGGGCGGACCACGCCCATCATGACCTTGCCAAGCTCGTCCTGCTTCTCTTCGATCTTCGCCAGCAGGGC
GAGGATCGTGGCATCACCGAACCGCGCCGTGCGCGGGTCGTCGGTGAGCCAGAGTTTCAGCAGGCCGCCC
AGGCGGCCCAGGTCGCCATTGATGCGGGCCAGCTCGCGGACGTGCTCATAGTCCACGACGCCCGTGATTT
TGTAGCCCTGGCCGACGGCCAGCAGGTAGGCCGACAGGCTCATGCCGGCCGCCGCCGCCTTTTCCTCAAT
CGCTCTTCGTTCGTCTGGAAGGCAGTACACCTTGATAGGTGGGCTGCCCTTCCTGGTTGGCTTGGTTTCA
TCAGCCATCCGCTTGCCCTCATCTGTTACGCCGGCGGTAGCCGGCCAGCCTCGCAGAGCAGGATTCCCGT
TGAGCACCGCCAGGTGCGAATAAGGGACAGTGAAGAAGGAACACCCGCTCGCGGGTGGGCCTACTTCACC
TATCCTGCCCGGCTGACGCCGTTGGATACACCAAGGAAAGTCTACACGAACCCTTTGGCAAAATCCTGTA
TATCGTGCGAAAAAGGATGGATATACCGAAAAAATCGCTATAATGACCCCGAAGCAGGGTTATGCAGCGG
AAAAGCGCCACGCTTCCCGAAGGGAGAAAGGCGGACAGGTATCCGGTAAGCGGCAGGGTCGGAACAGGAG
AGCGCACGAGGGAGCTTCCAGGGGGAAACGCCTGGTATCTTTATAGTCCTGTCGGGTTTCGCCACCTCTG
ACTTGAGCGTCGATTTTTGTGATGCTCGTCAGGGGGGCGGAGCCTATGGAAAAACGCCAGCAACGCGGCC
TTTTTACGGTTCCTGGCCTTTTGCTGGCCTTTTGCTCACATGTTCTTTCCTGCGTTATCCCCTGATTCTG
TGGATAACCGTATTACCGCCTTTGAGTGAGCTGATACCGCTCGCCGCAGCCGAACGACCGAGCGCAGCGA
GTCAGTGAGCGAGGAAGCGGAAGAGCGCCAGAAGGCCGCCAGAGAGGCCGAGCGCGGCCGTGAGGCTTGG
ACGCTAGGGCAGGGCATGAAAAAGCCCGTAGCGGGCTGCTACGGGCGTCTGACGCGGTGGAAAGGGGGAG
GGGATGTTGTCTACATGGCTCTGCTGTAGTGAGTGGGTTGCGCTCCGGCAGCGGTCCTGATCAATCGTCA
CCCTTTCTCGGTCCTTCAACGTTCCTGACAACGAGCCTCCTTTTCGCCAATCCATCGACAATCACCGCGA
GTCCCTGCTCGAACGCTGCGTCCGGACCGGCTTCGTCGAAGGCGTCTATCGCGGCCCGCAACAGCGGCGA
GAGCGGAGCCTGTTCAACGGTGCCGCCGCGCTCGCCGGCATCGCTGTCGCCGGCCTGCTCCTCAAGCACG
GCCCCAACAGTGAAGTAGCTGATTGTCATCAGCGCATTGACGGCGTCCCCGGCCGAAAAACCCGCCTCGC
AGAGGAAGCGAAGCTGCGCGTCGGCCGTTTCCATCTGCGGTGCGCCCGGTCGCGTGCCGGCATGGATGCG
CGCGCCATCGCGGTAGGCGAGCAGCGCCTGCCTGAAGCTGCGGGCATTCCCGATCAGAAATGAGCGCCAG
TCGTCGTCGGCTCTCGGCACCGAATGCGTATGATTCTCCGCCAGCATGGCTTCGGCCAGTGCGTCGAGCA
GCGCCCGCTTGTTCCTGAAGTGCCAGTAAAGCGCCGGCTGCTGAACCCCCAACCGTTCCGCCAGTTTGCG
TGTCGTCAGACCGTCTACGCCGACCTCGTTCAACAGGTCCAGGGCGGCACGGATCACTGTATTCGGCTGC
AACTTTGTCATGCTTGACACTTTATCACTGATAAACATAATATGTCCACCAACTTATCAGTGATAAAGAA
TCCGCGCGTTCAATCGGACCAGCGGAGGCTGGTCCGGAGGCCAGACGTGAAACCCAACATACCCCTGATC
GTAATTCTGAGCACTGTCGCGCTCGACGCTGTCGGCATCGGCCTGATTATGCCGGTGCTGCCGGGCCTCC
TGCGCGATCTGGTTCACTCGAACGACGTCACCGCCCACTATGGCATTCTGCTGGCGCTGTATGCGTTGGT
GCAATTTGCCTGCGCACCTGTGCTGGGCGCGCTGTCGGATCGTTTCGGGCGGCGGCCAATCTTGCTCGTC
TCGCTGGCCGGCGCCAGATCTGGGGAACCCTGTGGTTGGCATGCACATACAAATGGACGAACGGATAAAC
CTTTTCACGCCCTTTTAAATATCCGATTATTCTAATAAACGCTCTTTTCTCTTAGGTTTACCCGCCAATA
TATCCTGTCAAACACTGATAGTTTAAACGTTGCGATTAAGAATTCGAGCTCGGTACCCCCCTACTCCAAA
AATGTCAAAGATACAGTCTCAGAAGACCAAAGGGCTATTGAGACTTTTCAACAAAGGGTAATTTCGGGAA
ACCTCCTCGGATTCCATTGCCCAGCTATCTGTCACTTCATCGAAAGGACAGTAGAAAAGGAAGGTGGCTC
CTACAAATGCCATCATTGCGATAAAGGAAAGGCTATCATTCAAGATGCCTCTGCCGACAGTGGTCCCAAA
GATGGACCCCCACCCACGAGGAGCATCGTGGAAAAAGAAGACGTTCCAACCACGTCTTCAAAGCAAGTGG
ATTGATGTGACATCTCCACTGACGTAAGGGATGACGCACAATCCCACTATCCTTCGCAAGACCCTTCCTC
TATATAAGGAAGTTCATTTCATTTGGAGAGGACAGCCCAAGCTTCGACTCTAGAGGATCCCCTTAAATCG
ATATGGAACGAGCTATACAAGGAAACGACGCTAGGGAACAAGCTAACAGTGAACGTTGGGATGGAGGATC
AGGAGGTACCACTTCTCCCTTCAAACTTCCTGACGAAAGTCCGAGTTGGACTGAGTGGCGGCTACATAAC
GATGAGACGAATTCGAATCAAGATAATCCCCTTGGTTTCAAGGAAAGCTGGGGTTTCGGGAAAGTTGTAT
TTAAGAGATATCTCAGATACGACAGGACGGAAGCTTCACTGCACAGAGTCCTTGGATCTTGGACGGGAGA
TTCGGTTAACTATGCAGCATCTCGATTTTTCGGTTTCGACCAGATCGGATGTACCTATAGTATTCGGTTT
CGAGGAGTTAGTATCACCGTTTCTGGAGGGTCTCGAACTCTTCAGCATCTCTGTGAGATGGCAATTCGGT
CTAAGCAAGAACTGCTACAGCTTGCCCCAATCGAAGTGGAAAGTAATGTATCAAGAGGATGCCCTGAAGG
TACTCAAACCTTCGAAAAAGAAAGCGAGTAAGTCGAGGGCGAGCTCGAATTCGGTACGCTGAAATCACCA
GTCTCTCTCTACAAATCTATCTCTCTCTATTTTCTCCATAAATAATGTGTGAGTAGTTTCCCGATAAGGG
AAATTAGGGTTCTTATAGGGTTTCGCTCATGTGTTGAGCATATAAGAAACCCTTAGTATGTATTTGTATT
TGTAAAATACTTCTATCAATAAAATTTCTAATTCCTAAAACCAAAATCCAGTACTAAAATCCAGATCTCC
CTGCAGGTCCCCAGATTAGCCTTTTCAATTTCAGAAAGAATGCTAACCCACAGATGGTTAGAGAGGCTTA
CGCAGCAGGTCTCATCAAGACGATCTACCCGAGCAATAATCTCCAGGAAATCAAATACCTTCCCAAGAAG
GTTAAAGATGCAGTCAAAAGATTCAGGACTAACTGCATCAAGAACACAGAGAAAGATATATTTCTCAAGA
TCAGAAGTACTATTCCAGTATGGACGATTCAAGGCTTGCTTCACAAACCAAGGCAAGTAATAGAGATTGG
AGTCTCTAAAAAGGTAGTTCCCACTGAATCAAAGGCCATGGAGTCAAAGATTCAAATAGAGGACCTAACA
GAACTCGCCGTAAAGACTGGCGAACAGTTCATACAGAGTCTCTTACGACTCAATGACAAGAAGAAAATCT
TCGTCAACATGGTGGAGCACGACACACTTGTCTACTCCAAAAATATCAAAGATACAGTCTCAGAAGACCA
AAGGGCAATTGAGACTTTTCAACAAAGGGTAATATCCGGAAACCTCCTCGGATTCCATTGCCCAGCTATC
TGTCACTTTATTGTGAAGATAGTGGAAAAGGAAGGTGGCTCCTACAAATGCCATCATTGCGATAAAGGAA
AGGCCATCGTTGAAGATGCCTCTGCCGACAGTGGTCCCAAAGATGGACCCCCACCCACGAGGAGCATCGT
GGAAAAAGAAGACGTTCCAACCACGTCTTCAAAGCAAGTGGATTGATGTGATATCTCCACTGACGTAAGG
GATGACGCACAATCCCACTATCCTTCGCAAGACCCTTCCTCTATATAAGGAAGTTCATTTCATTTGGAGA
GAACACGGGGGACTCTAGAGTTATCAACAAGTTTGTACAAAAAAGCAGGCTCCACCACTAGTAAAAATGA
GGGAAGAGGATTCAAATTGGTTTGCTAAATGGGAAGAAGAATTGCCAAAACCAGAAGAGTTAATGCCTTT
ATCTCAAACCCTTATATCTCCTGATCTTGCTATTGCTTTTGATATTTCAAACCCCACTAGCCCAAATAAT
GCTCAAAACAAACAGCAGCAGCAGATTCAGATTCCTCAATCCTCTCAACAGCAGCCCAATTCATCAGCTG
AATTTGAGTCTACTGAATTGAATGGATTAGGAGGTGGTGGAGATGAACCAGCTAGGACAATAAAAAGGCC
TAGGCTTGTGTGGACCCCACAGCTACACAAGAGATTTGTGGATGCAGTTGCTCATTTGGGGATCAAGAAT
GCTGTCCCAAAGACTATAATGCAACTGATGAGTGTCGATGGCCTAACGCGCGAAAATGTTGCTAGTCATT
TGCAAAAATACAGGCTTTATTTGAAAAGAATGCAAGGTCTTTCTAATGGTGGTAGTGGTGGAAACAGTGG
TCAATCTTTATCAGGGGCAGGTGTTGATTCTGCAATGGACAATTTGTTTGCTAGTTCGCCAGTGCCAGCA
CATTTTTTGCATCCGGCCGGGAGGGGTAATCCTGACCAGTTCTTGCCATTTGTGCCAGTGACATCAATGC
AGCATCATAATCATCATATGGGAGTGGTTGTTGGACACCATCATCCTCAAGTTCAACAGCAGTATAGGCA
ATTTGGGTCACCAGCGAATGGACATTTTGATCATCATCCATTTTTGTCTAGGCAATCACAGCAGCAGGTT
CAGAGGATGGGGACATCAGTGCATAATGGTAGTCCTGTGGTGTCACCTTATGTTGATGATGTGGATTCTT
CAGCCGTGCCCGTCAATGGGAGAAAGGTCCTTACTCTGTTCCCAACAGGGGATGATCCCGGGGACCCAGC
TTTCTTGTACAAAGTGGTTGATAACAGCGGGTTAATTAACATCTTTTACCCATACGATGTTCCTGACTAT
GCGGGCTATCCCTATGACGTCCCGGACTATGCAGGATCCTATCCATATGACGTTCCAGATTACGCTGCTC
AGTGCAGCGCTTAGAGCTCGAATTTCCCCGATCGTTCAAACATTTGGCAATAAAGTTTCTTAAGATTGAA
TCCTGTTGCCGGTCTTGCGATGATTATCATATAATTTCTGTTGAATTACGTTAAGCATGTAATAATTAAC
ATGTAATGCATGACGTTATTTATGAGATGGGTTTTTATGATTAGAGTCCCGCAATTATACATTTAATACG
CGATAGAAAACAAAATATAGCGCGCAAACTAGGATAAATTATCGCGCGCGGTGTCATCTATGTTACTAGA
TCGGGAATTAGCTTCATCAACGCAAGACATGCGCACGACCGTCTGACAGGAGAGGAATTTCCGACGAGCA
CAGAAAGGACTTGCTCTTGGACGTAGGCCTATTTCTCAGGCACATGTATCAAGTGTTCGGACGTGGGTTT
TCGATGGTGTATCAGCCGCCGCCAACTGGGAGATGAGGAGGCTTTCTTGGGGGGCAGTCAGCAGTTCATT
TCACAAGACAGAGGAACTTGTAAGGAGATGCACTGATTTATCTTGGCGCAAACCAGCAGGACGAATTAGT
GGGAATAGCCCGCGAATATCTAAGTTATGCCTGTCGGCATGAGCAGAAACTTCCAATTCGAAACAGTTTG
GAGAGGTTGTTTTTGGGCATACCTTTTGTTAGTCAGCCTCTCGATTGCTCATCGTCATTACACAGTACCG
AAGTTTGATCGATCTAGTAACATAGATGACACCGCGCGCGATAATTTATCCTAGTTTGCGCGCTATATTT
TGTTTTCTATCGCGTATTAAATGTATAATTGCGGGACTCTAATCATAAAAACCCATCTCATAAATAACGT
CATGCATTACATGTTAATTATTACATGCTTAACGTAATTCAACAGAAATTATATGATAATCATCGCAAGA
CCGGCAACAGGATTCAATCTTAAGAAACTTTATTGCCAAATGTTTGAACGATCTGCTTCGACGCACTCCT
TCTTTACTCCACCATCTCGTCCTTATTGAAAACGTGGGTAGCACCAAAACGAATCAAGTCGCTGGAACTG
AAGTTACCAATCACGCTGGATGATTTGCCAGTTGGATTAATCTTGCCTTTCCCCGCATGAATAATATTGA
TGAATGCATGCGTGAGGGGTATTTCGATTTTGGCAATAGCTGCAATTGCCGCGACATCCTCCAACGAGCA
TAATTCTTCAGAAAAATAGCGATGTTCCATGTTGTCAGGGCATGCATGATGCACGTTATGAGGTGACGGT
GCTAGGCAGTATTCCCTCAAAGTTTCATAGTCAGTATCATATTCATCATTGCATTCCTGCAAGAGAGAAT
TGAGACGCAATCCACACGCTGCGGCAACCTTCCGGCGTTCGTGGTCTATTTGCTCTTGGACGTTGCAAAC
GTAAGTGTTGGATCCCGGTCGGCATCTACTCTATTCCTTTGCCCTCGGACGAGTGCTGGGGCGTCGGTTT
CCACTATCGGCGAGTACTTCTACACAGCCATCGGTCCAGACGGCCGCGCTTCTGCGGGCGATTTGTGTAC
GCCCGACAGTCCCGGCTCCGGATCGGACGATTGCGTCGCATCGACCCTGCGCCCAAGCTGCATCATCGAA
ATTGCCGTCAACCAAGCTCTGATAGAGTTGGTCAAGACCAATGCGGAGCATATACGCCCGGAGCCGCGGC
GATCCTGCAAGCTCCGGATGCCTCCGCTCGAAGTAGCGCGTCTGCTGCTCCATACAAGCCAACCACGGCC
TCCAGAAGAAGATGTTGGCGACCTCGTATTGGGAATCCCCGAACATCGCCTCGCTCCAGTCAATGACCGC
TGTTATGCGGCCATTGTCCGTCAGGACATTGTTGGAGCCGAAATCCGCGTGCACGAGGTGCCGGACTTCG
GGGCAGTCCTCGGCCCAAAGCATCAGCTCATCGAGAGCCTGCGCGACGGACGCACTGACGGTGTCGTCCA
TCACAGTTTGCCAGTGATACACATGGGGATCAGCAATCGCGCATATGAAATCACGCCATGTAGTGTATTG
ACCGATTCCTTGCGGTCCGAATGGGCCGAACCCGCTCGTCTGGCTAAGATCGGCCGCAGCGATCGCATCC
ATGGCCTCCGCGACCGGCTGCAGAACAGCGGGCAGTTCGGTTTCAGGCAGGTCTTGCAACGTGACACCCT
GTGCACGGCGGGAGATGCAATAGGTCAGGCTCTCGCTGAATTCCCCAATGTCAAGCACTTCCGGAATCGG
GAGCGCGGCCGATGCAAAGTGCCGATAAACATAACGATCTTTGTAGAAACCATCGGCGCAGCTATTTACC
CGCAGGACATATCCACGCCCTCCTACATCGAAGCTGAAAGCACGAGATTCTTCGCCCTCCGAGAGCTGCA
TCAGGTCGGAGACGCTGTCGAACTTTTCGATCAGAAACTTCTCGACAGACGTCGCGGTGAGTTCAGGCTT
TTTCATATCGGGGTCGTCCTCTCCAAATGAAATGAACTTCCTTATATAGAGGAAGGGTCTTGCGAAGGAT
AGTGGGATTGTGCGTCATCCCTTACGTCAGTGGAGATATCACATCAATCCACTTGCTTTGAAGACGTGGT
TGGAACGTCTTCTTTTTCCACGATGCTCCTCGTGGGTGGGGGTCCATCTTTGGGACCACTGTCGGCAGAG
GCATCTTGAACGATAGCCTTTCCTTTATCGCAATGATGGCATTTGTAGGTGCCACCTTCCTTTTCTACTG
TCCTTTTGATGAAGTGACAGATAGCTGGGCAATGGAATCCGAGGAGGTTTCCCGATATTACCCTTTGTTG
AAAAGTCTCAATAGCCCTTTGGTCTTCTGAGACTGTATCTTTGATATTCTTGGAGTAGACGAGAGTGTCG
TGCTCCACCATGTTGACGGATCTCTAGGACGCGTCGACGCGTCGACGCGTCGACGCGTCGACGCGTCCTA
GAAGCTAATTCACTGGCCGTCGTTTTACAACGTCGTGACTGGGAAAACCCTGGCGTTACCCAACTTAATC
GCCTTGCAGCACATCCCCCTTTCGCCAGCTGGCGTAATAGCGAAGAGGCCCGCACCGATCGCCCTTCCCA
ACAGTTGCGCAGCCTGAATG
[44 nt withheld, positions 8771-8814]
C
[141 nt withheld, positions 8816-8956]
CCTTTGACGTTGGAGTCCACGTTCTTT
[37 nt withheld, positions 8984-9020]
ACCCTATCTCGGGCTATTCTTTTGATTTATAAGGGATTTTGCCGATTTCGGAACCACCATCAAACAGGAT
TTTCGCCTGCTGGGGCAAACCAGCGTGGACCGCTTGCTGCAACTCTCTCAGGGCCAGGCGGTGAAGGGCA
ATCAGCTGTTGCCCGTCTCACTGGTGAAAAGAAAAACCACCCCAGTACATTAAAAACGTCCGCAATGTGT
TATTAAGTTGTCTAAGCGTCAATTTGTTTACACCACAATATATCCTGCCACCAGCCAGCCAACAGCTCCC
CGACCGGCAGCTCGGCACAAAATCACCACTCGATACAGGCAGCCCATCAGTCCGGGACGGCGTCAGCGGG
AGAGCCGTTGTAAGGCGGCAGACTTTGCTCATGTTACCGATGCTATTCGGAAGAACGGCAACTAAGCTGC
CGGGTTTGAAACACGGATGATCTCGCGGAGGGTAGCATGTTGATTGTAACGATGACAGAGCGTTGCTGCC
TGTGATCAAATATCATCTCCCTCGCAGAGATCCGAATTATCAGCCTTCTTATTCATTTCTCGCTTAACCG
TGACAGGCTGTCGATCTTGAGAACTATGCCGACATAATAGGAAATCGCTGGATAAAGCCGCTGAGGAAGC
TGAGTGGCGCTATTTCTTTAGAAGTGAACGTTGACGATATCAACTCCCCTATCCATTGCTCACCGAATGG
TACAGGTCGGGGACCCGAAGTTCCGACTGTCGGCCTGATGCATCCCCGGCTGATCGACCCCAGATCTGGG
GCTGAGAAAGCCCAGTAAGGAAACAACTGTAGGTTCGAGTCGCGAGATCCCCCGGAACCAAAGGAAGTAG
GTTAAACCCGCTCCGATCAGGCCGAGCCACGCCAGGCCGAGAACATTGGTTCCTGTAGGCATCGGGATTG
GCGGATCAAACACTAAAGCTACTGGAACGAGCAGAAGTCCTCCGGCCGCCAGTTGCCAGGCGGTAAAGGT
GAGCAGAGGCACGGGAGGTTGCCACTTGCGGGTCAGCACGGTTCCGAACGCCATGGAAACCGCCCCCGCC
AGGCCCGCTGCGACGCCGACAGGATCTAGCGCTGCGTTTGGTGTCAACACCAACAGCGCCACGCCCGCAG
TTCCGCAAATAGCCCCCAGGACCGCCATCAATCGTATCGGGCTACCTAGCAGAGCGGCAGAGATGAACAC
GACCATCAGCGGCTGCACAGCGCCTACCGTCGCCGCGACCCCGCCCGGCAGGCGGTAGACCGAAATAAAC
AACAAGCTCCAGAATAGCGAAATATTAAGTGCGCCGAGGATGAAGATGCGCATCCACCAGATTCCCGTTG
GAATCTGTCGGACGATCATCACGAGCAATAAACCCGCCGGCAACGCCCGCAGCAGCATACCGGCGACCCC
TCGGCCTCGCTGTTCGGGCTCCACGAAAACGCCGGACAGATGCGCCTTGTGAGCGTCCTTGGGGCCGTCC
TCCTGTTTGAAGACCGACAGCCCAATGATCTCGCCGTCGATGTAGGCGCCGAATGCCACGGCATCTCGCA
ACCGTTCAGCGAACGCCTCCATGGGCTTTTTCTCCTCGTGCTCGTAAACGGACCCGAACATCTCTGGAGC
TTTCTTCAGGGCCGACAATCGGATCTCGCGGAAATCCTGCACGTCGGCCGCTCCAAGCCGTCGAATCTGA
GCCTTAATCACAATTGTCAATTTTAATCCTCTGTTTATCGGCAGTTCGTAGAGCGCGCCGTGCGTCCCGA
GCGATACTGAGCGAAGCAAGTGCGTCGAGCAGTGCCCGCTTGTTCCTGAAATGCCAGTAAAGCGCTGGCT
GCTGAACCCCCAGCCGGAACTGACCCCACAAGGCCCTAGCGTTTGCAATGCACCAGGTCATCATTGACCC
AGGCGTGTTCCACCAGGCCGCTGCCTCGCAACTCTTCGCAGGCTTCGCCGACCTGCTCGCGCCACTTCTT
CACGCGGGTGGAATCCGATCCGCACATGAGGCGGAAGGTTTCCAGCTTGAGCGGGTACGGCTCCCGGTGC
GAGCTGAAATAGTCGAACATCCGTCGGGCCGTCGGCGACAGCTTGCGGTACTTCTCCCATATGAATTTCG
TGTAGTGGTCGCCAGCAAACAGCACGACGATTTCCTCGTCGATCAGGACCTGGCAACGGGACGTTTTCTT
GCCACGGTCCAGGACGCGGAAGCGGTGCAGCAGCGACACCGATTCCAGGTGCCCAACGCGGTCGGACGTG
AAGCCCATCGCCGTCGCCTGTAGGCGCGACAGGCATTCCTCGGCCTTCGTGTAATACCGGCCATTGATCG
ACCAGCCCAGGTCCTGGCAAAGCTCGTAGAACGTGAAGGTGATCGGCTCGCCGATAGGGGTGCGCTTCGC
GTACTCCAACACCTGCTGCCACACCAGTTCGTCATCGTCGGCCCGCAGCTCGACGCCGGTGTAGGTGATC
TTCACGTCCTTGTTGACGTGGAAAATGACCTTGTTTTGCAGCGCCTCGCGCGGGATTTTCTTGTTGCGCG
TGGTGAACAGGGCAGAGCGGGCCGTGTCGTTTGGCATCGCTCGCATCGTGTCCGGCCACGGCGCAATATC
GAACAAGGAAAGCTGCATTTCCTTGATCTGCTGCTTCGTGTGTTTCAGCAACGCGGCCTGCTTGGCCTCG
CTGACCTGTTTTGCCAGGTCCTCGCCGGCGGTTTTTCGCTTCTTGGTCGTCATAGTTCCTCGCGTGTCGA
TGGTCATCGACTTCGCCAAACCTGCCGCCTCCTGTTCGAGACGACGCGAACGCTCCACGGCGGCCGATGG
CGCGGGCAGGGCAGGGGGAGCCAGTTGCACGCTGTCGCGCTCGATCTTGGCCGTAGCTTGCTGGACCATC
GAGCCGACGGACTGGAAGGTTTCGCGGGGCGCACGCATGACGGTGCGGCTTGCGATGGTTTCGGCATCCT
CGGCGGAAAACCCCGCGTCGATCAGTTCTTGCCTGTATGCCTTCCGGTCAAACGTCCGATTCATTCACCC
TCCTTGCGGGATTGCCCCGACTCACGCCGGGGCAATGTGCCCTTATTCCTGATTTGACCCGCCTGGTGCC
TTGGTGTCCAGATAATCCACCTTATCGGCAATGAAGTCGGTCCCGTAGACCGTCTGGCCGTCCTTCTCGT
ACTTGGTATTCCGAATCTTGCCCTGCACGAATACCAGCGACCCCTTGCCCAAATACTTGCCGTGGGCCTC
GGCCTGAGAGCCAAAACACTTGATGCGGAAGAAGTCGGTGCGCTCCTGCTTGTCGCCGGCATCGTTGCGC
CACATCTAGGTACTAAAACAATTCATCCAGTAAAATATAATATTTTATTTTCTCCCAATCAGGCTTGATC
CCCAGTAAGTCAAAAAATAGCTCGACATACTGTTCTTCCCCGATATCCTCCCTGATCGACCGGACGCAGA
AGGCAATGTCATACCACTTGTCCGCCCTGCCGCTTCTCCCAAGATCAATAAAGCCACTTACTTTGCCATC
TTTCACAAAGATGTTGCTGTCTCCCAGGTCGCCGTGGGAAAAGACAAGTTCCTCTTCGGGCTTTTCCGTC
TTTAAAAAATCATACAGCTCGCGCGGATCTTTAAATGGAGTGTCTTCTTCCCAGTTTTCGCAATCCACAT
CGGCCAGATCGTTATTCAGTAAGTAATCCAATTCGGCTAAGCGGCTGTCTAAGCTATTCGTATAGGGACA
ATCCGATATGTCGATGGAGTGAAAGAGCCTGATGCACTCCGCATACAGCTCGATAATCTTTTCAGGGCTT
TGTTCATCTTCATACTCTTCCGAGCAAAGGACGCCATCGGCCTCACTCATGAGCAGATTGCTCCAGCCAT
CATGCCGTTCAAAGTGCAGGACCTTTGGAACAGGCAGCTTTCCTTCCAGCCATAGCATCATGTCCTTTTC
CCGTTCCACATCATAGGTGGTCCCTTTATACCGGCTGTCCGTCATTTTTAAATATAGGTTTTCATTTTCT
CCCACCAGCTTATATACCTTAGCAGGAGACATTCCTTCCGTATCTTTTACGCAGCGGTATTTTTCGATCA
GTTTTTTCAATTCCGGTGATATTCTCATTTTAGCCATTTATTATTTCCTTCCTCTTTTCTACAGTATTTA
AAGATACCCCAAGAAGCTAATTATAACAAGACGAACTCCAATTCACTGTTCCTTGCATTCTAAAACCTTA
AATACCAGAAAACAGCTTTTTCAAAGTTGTTTTCAAAGTTGGCGTATAACATAGTATCGACGGAGCCGAT
TTTGAAACCACAATTATGGGTGATGCTGCCAACTTACTGATTTAGTGTATGATGGTGTTTTTGAGGTGCT
CCAGTGGCTTCTGTTTCTATCAGCTGTCCCTCCTGTTCAGCTACTGACGGGGTGGTGCGTAACGGCAAAA
GCACCGCCGGACATCAGCGCTATCTCTGCTCTCACTGCCGTAAAACATGGCAACTGCAGTTCACTTACAC
CGCTTCTCAACCCGGTACGCACCAGAAAATCATTGATATGGCCATGAATGGCGTTGGATGCCGGGCAACA
GCCCGCATTATGGGCGTTGGCCTCAACACGATTTTACGTCACTTAAAAAACTCAGGCCGCAGTCGGTAAC
CTCGCGCATACAGCCGGGCAGTGACGTCATCGTCTGCGCGGAAATGGACGAACAGTGGGGCTATGTCGGG
GCTAAATCGCGCCAGCGCTGGCTGTTTTACGCGTATGACAGTCTCCGGAAGACGGTTGTTGCGCACGTAT
TCGGTGAACGCACTATGGCGACGCTGGGGCGTCTTATGAGCCTGCTGTCACCCTTTGACGTGGTGATATG
GATGACGGATGGCTGGCCGCTGTATGAATCCCGCCTGAAGGGAAAGCTGCACGTAATCAGCAAGCGATAT
ACGCAGCGAATTGAGCGGCATAACCTGAATCTGAGGCAGCACCTGGCACGGCTGGGACGGAAGTCGCTGT
CGTTCTCAAAATCGGTGGAGCTGCATGACAAAGTCATCGGGCATTATCTGAACATAAAACACTATCAATA
AGTTGGAGTCATTACCCAATTATGATAGAATTTACAAGCTATAAGGTTATTGTCCTGGGTTTCAAGCATT
AGTCCATGCAAGTTTTTATGCTTTGCCCATTCTATAGATATATTGATAAGCGCGCTGCCTATGCCTTGCC
CCCTGAAATCCTTACATACGGCGATATCTTCTATATAAAAGATATATTATCTTATCAGTATTGTCAATAT
ATTCAAGGCAATCTGCCTCCTCATCCTCTTCATCCTCTTCGTCTTGGTAGCTTTTTAAATATGGCGCTTC
ATAGAGTAATTCTGTAAAGGTCCAATTCTCGTTTTCATACCTCGGTATAATCTTACCTATCACCTCAAAT
GGTTCGCTGGGTTTATCGCACCCCCGAACACGAGCACGGCACCCGCGACCACTATGCCAAGAATGCCCAA
GGTAAAAATTGCCGGCCCCGCCATGAAGTCCGTGAATGCCCCGACGGCCGAAGTGAAGGGCAGGCCGCCA
CCCAGGCCGCCGCCCTCACTGCCCGGCACCTGGTCGCTGAATGTCGATGCCAGCACCTGCGGCACGTCAA
TGCTTCCGGGCGTCGCGCTCGGGCTGATCGCCCATCCCGTTACTGCCCCGATCCCGGCAATGGCAAGGAC
TGCCAGCGCTGCCATTTTTGGGGTGAGGCCGTTCGCGGCCGAGGGGCGCAGCCCCTGGGGGGATGGGAGG
CCCGCGTTAGCGGGCCGGGAGGGTTCGAGAAGGGGGGGCACCCCCCTTCGGCGTGCGCGGTCACGCGCAC
AGGGCGCAGCCCTGGTTAAAAACAAGGTTTATAAATATTGGTTTAAAAGCAGGTTAAAAGACAGGTTAGC
GGTGGCCGAAAAACGGGCGGAAACCCTTGCAAATGCTGGATTTTCTGCCTGTGGACAGCCCCTCAAATGT
CAATAGGTGCGCCCCTCATCTGTCAGCACTCTGCCCCTCAAGTGTCAAGGATCGCGCCCCTCATCTGTCA
GTAGTCGCGCCCCTCAAGTGTCAATACCGCAGGGCACTTATCCCCAGGCTTGTCCACATCATCTGTGGGA
AACTCGCGTAAAATCAGGCGTTTTCGCCGATTTGCGAGGCTGGCCAGCTCCACGTCGCCGGCCGAAATCG
AGCCTGCCCCTCATCTGTCAACGCCGCGCCGGGTGAGTCGGCCCCTCAAGTGTCAACGTCCGCCCCTCAT
CTGTCAGTGAGGGCCAAGTTTTCCGCGAGGTATCCACAACGCCGGCGGCCGCGGTGTCTCGCACACGGCT
TCGACGGCGTTTCTGGCGCGTTTGCAGGGCCATAGACGGCCGCCAGCCCAGCGGCGAGGGCAACCAGCCC
GGTGAGCGTCGGAAAGGCGC
