>Addgene plasmid #126304 | pGWB14-LYX086 | depositor partial sequence | sequence record 241578 | Niben101Scf01999g03013.1
ATGAGGGAAGAGGATTCAAATTGGTTTGCTAAATGGGAAGAAGAATTGCCAAAACCAGAAGAGTTAATGC
CTTTATCTCAAACCCTTATATCTCCTGATCTTGCTATTGCTTTTGATATTTCAAACCCCACTAGCCCAAA
TAATGCTCAAAACAAACAGCAGCAGCAGATTCAGATTCCTCAATCCTCTCAACAGCAGCCCAATTCATCA
GCTGAATTTGAGTCTACTGAATTGAATGGATTAGGAGGTGGTGGAGATGAACCAGCTAGGACAATAAAAA
GGCCTAGGCTTGTGTGGACCCCACAGCTACACAAGAGATTTGTGGATGCAGTTGCTCATTTGGGGATCAA
GAATGCTGTCCCAAAGACTATAATGCAACTGATGAGTGTCGATGGCCTAACGCGCGAAAATGTTGCTAGT
CATTTGCAAAAATACAGGCTTTATTTGAAAAGAATGCAAGGTCTTTCTAATGGTGGTAGTGGTGGAAACA
GTGGTCAATCTTTATCAGGGGCAGGTGTTGATTCTGCAATGGACAATTTGTTTGCTAGTTCGCCAGTGCC
AGCACATTTTTTGCATCCGGCCGGGAGGGGTAATCCTGACCAGTTCTTGCCATTTGTGCCAGTGACATCA
ATGCAGCATCATAATCATCATATGGGAGTGGTTGTTGGACACCATCATCCTCAAGTTCAACAGCAGTATA
GGCAATTTGGGTCACCAGCGAATGGACATTTTGATCATCATCCATTTTTGTCTAGGCAATCACAGCAGCA
GGTTCAGAGGATGGGGACATCAGTGCATAATGGTAGTCCTGTGGTGTCACCTTATGTTGATGATGTGGAT
TCTTCAGCCGTGCCCGTCAATGGGAGAAAGGTCCTTACTCTGTTCCCAACAGGGGATGAT
